>Addgene plasmid #154889 | AAV-PB-SRT-tdTomato | addgene full sequence | sequence record 306065 | Addgene NGS Result
CTATAGGGCGAATTGTAGGCGGAAGGCCGTCAAGGCCGCATGGCTGCGCGCTCGCTCGCTCACTGAGGCC
GCCCGGGCAAAGCCCGGGCGTCGGGCGACCTTTGGTCGCCCGGCCTCAGTGAGCGAGCGAGCGCGCAGAG
AGGGAGTGGCCAACTCCATCACTAGGGGTTCCTATTGACGTCAGATCGCTAAATAATGACGTATGTTCCC
ATAGTAACGCCAATAGGGACTTTCCATTGACGTCAATGGGTGGAGTATTTACGGTAAACTGCCCACTTGG
CAGTACATCAAGTGTATCATACGTCAAGGCCGCATTTAACCCTAGAAAGATAATCATATTGTGACGTACG
TTAAAGATAATCATGTGTAAAATTGACGCATGTGTTTTATCGGTCTGTATATCGAGGTTTATTTATTAAT
TTGAATAGATATTAAGTTTTATTATATTTACACTTACATACTAATAATAAATTCAACAAACAATTTATTT
ATGTTTATTTATTTATTAAAAAAAACAAAAACTCAAAATTTCTTCTATAAAGTAACAAAACTTTTATCGA
ATTCCTGCAGCCCAGCTTGATCTTAGGTCCCTCGACGAATTCTCTAGAGAAGAGCATGCGTGAGGCTCCG
GTGCCCGTCAGTGGGCAGAGCGCACATCGCCCACAGTCCCCGAGAAGTTGGGGGGAGGGGTCGGCAATTG
AACCGGTGCCTAGAGAAGGTGGCGCGGGGTAAACTGGGAAAGTGATGTCGTGTACTGGCTCCGCCTTTTT
CCCGAGGGTGGGGGAGAACCGTATATAAGTGCAGTAGTCGCCGTGAACGTTCTTTTTCGCAACGGGTTTG
CCGCCAGAACACAGGTAAGTGCCGTGTGTGGTTCCCGCGGGCCTGGCCTCTTTACGGGTTATGGCCCTTG
CGTGCCTTGAATTACTTCCACGCCCCTGGCTGCAGTACGTGATTCTTGATCCCGAGCTTCGGGTTGGAAG
TGGGTGGGAGAGTTCGAGGCCTTGCGCTTAAGGAGCCCCTTCGCCTCGTGCTTGAGTTGAGGCCTGGCTT
GGGCGCTGGGGCCGCCGCGTGCGAATCTGGTGGCACCTTCGCGCCTGTCTCGCTGCTTTCGATAAGTCTC
TAGCCATTTAAAATTTTTGATGACCTGCTGCGACGCTTTTTTTCTGGCAAGATAGTCTTGTAAATGCGGG
CCAAGATCTGCACACTGGTATTTCGGTTTTTGGGGCCGCGGGCGGCGACGGGGCCCGTGCGTCCCAGCGC
ACATGTTCGGCGAGGCGGGGCCTGCGAGCGCGGCCACCGAGAATCGGACGGGGGTAGTCTCAAGCTGGCC
GGCCTGCTCTGGTGCCTGGCCTCGCGCCGCCGTGTATCGCCCCGCCCTGGGCGGCAAGGCTGGCCCGGTC
GGCACCAGTTGCGTGAGCGGAAAGATGGCCGCTTCCCGGCCCTGCTGCAGGGAGCTCAAAATGGAGGACG
CGGCGCTCGGGAGAGCGGGCGGGTGAGTCACCCACACAAAGGAAAAGGGCCTTTCCGTCCTCAGCCGTCG
CTTCATGTGACTCCACGGAGTACCGGGCGCCGTCCAGGCACCTCGATTAGTTCTCGAGCTTTTGGAGTAC
GTCGTCTTTAGGTTGGGGGGAGGGGTTTTATGCGATGGAGTTTCCCCACACTGAGTGGGTGGAGACTGAA
GTTAGGCCAGCTTGGCACTTGATGTAATTCTCCTTGGAATTTGCCCTTTTTGAGTTTGGATCTTGGTTCA
TTCTCAAGCCTCAGACAGTGGTTCAAAGTTTTTTTCTTCCATTTCAGGTGTCGTGAAAACTACGCCAATG
GTGAGCAAGGGCGAGGAGGTCATCAAAGAGTTCATGCGCTTCAAGGTGCGCATGGAGGGCTCCATGAACG
GCCACGAGTTCGAGATCGAGGGCGAGGGCGAGGGCCGCCCCTACGAGGGCACCCAGGCCGCCAAGCTGAA
GGTGACCAAGGGCGGCCCCCTGCCCTTCGCCTGGGACATCCTGTCCCCCCAGTTCATGTACGGCTCCAAG
GCGTACGTGAAGCACCCCGCCGACATCCCCGATTACAAGAAGCTGTCCTTCCCCGAGGGCTTCAAGTGGG
AGCGCGTGATGAACTTCGAGGACGGCGGTCTGGTGACCGTGACCCAGGACTCCTCCCTGCAGGACGGCAC
GCTGATCTACAAGGTGAAGATGCGCGGCACCAACTTCCCCCCCGACGGCCCCGTAATGCAGAAGAAGACC
ATGGGCTGGGAGGCCTCCACCGAGCGCCTGTACCCCCGCGACGGCGTGCTGAAGGGCGAGATCCACCAGG
CCCTGAAGCTGAAGGACGGCGGCCACTACCTGGTGGAGTTCAAGACCATCTACATGGCCAAGAAGCCCGT
GCAACTGCCCGGCTACTACTACGTGGACACCAAGCTGGACATCACCTCCCACAACGAGGACTACACCATC
GTGGAACAGTACGAGCGCTCCGAGGGCCGCCACCACCTGTTCCTGGGGCATGGCACCGGCAGCACCGGCA
GCGGCAGCTCCGGCACCGCCTCCTCCGAGGACAACAACATGGCCGTCATCAAAGAGTTCATGCGCTTCAA
GGTGCGCATGGAGGGCTCCATGAACGGCCACGAGTTCGAGATCGAGGGCGAGGGCGAGGGCCGCCCCTAC
GAGGGCACCCAGACCGCCAAGCTGAAGGTGACCAAGGGCGGCCCCCTGCCCTTCGCCTGGGACATCCTGT
CCCCCCAGTTCATGTACGGCTCCAAGGCGTACGTGAAGCACCCCGCCGACATCCCCGATTACAAGAAGCT
GTCCTTCCCCGAGGGCTTCAAGTGGGAGCGCGTGATGAACTTCGAGGACGGCGGTCTGGTGACCGTGACC
CAGGACTCCTCCCTGCAGGACGGCACGCTGATCTACAAGGTGAAGATGCGCGGCACCAACTTCCCCCCCG
ACGGCCCCGTAATGCAGAAGAAGACCATGGGCTGGGAGGCCTCCACCGAGCGCCTGTACCCCCGCGACGG
CGTGCTGAAGGGCGAGATCCACCAGGCCCTGAAGCTGAAGGACGGCGGCCACTACCTGGTGGAGTTCAAG
ACCATCTACATGGCCAAGAAGCCCGTGCAACTGCCCGGCTACTACTACGTGGACACCAAGCTGGACATCA
CCTCCCACAACGAGGACTACACCATCGTGGAACAGTACGAGCGCTCCGAGGGCCGCCACCACCTGTTCCT
GTACGGCATGGACGAGCTGTACAAGTAATCGATAACAACTCGAGTACCGGCTTAAGTGATAGATCGGAAG
AGCGGTTCAGCAGGAATGCCGAGACCGGTTTAAACTCAGTGTCCATAGCGACGCCGGCGCGATAAGCTAT
CTATAACAAGAAAATATATATATAATAAGTTATCACGTAAGTAGAACATGAAATAACAATATAATTATCG
TATGAGTTAAATCTTAAAAGTCACGTAAAAGATAATCATGCGTCATTTTGACTCACGCGGTCGTTATAGT
TCAAAATCAGTGACACTTACCGCATTGACAAGCACGCCTCACGGGAGCTCCAAGCGGCGACTGAGATGTC
CTAAATGCACAGCGACGGATTCGCGCTATTTAGAAAGAGAGAGCAATATTTCAAGAATGCATGCGTCAAT
TTTACGCAGACTATCTTTCTAGGGTTAAGAGCTCCTGAGATGCAGGTACATCCCACTGATGAGTCCCAAA
TAGGACGAAACGCGCTTCGGTGCGTCTGGGATTCCACTGCTATCCACGCGGCCGCACGGCATTACGTTAG
ACGTCTAGGCCACACCACCCTGAAGGCGCCTGCTCGCCTCTGATCTGTTGAAGCTAAGCAGGGTCGGTCC
TGGTTAGTACTTGGATGGGACTCCGCCTGGTAATAGCCGGTACCGTAGGCTTGCATGGTCATAGCTGTTT
CCTTGCGCTGGGGATGCGGTGGGCTCTATAGAGAGTCGATCGTGTGATCGAAGGAACCCCTAGTGATGGA
GTTGGCCACTCCCTCTCTGCGCGCTCGCTCGCTCACTGAGGCCGGGCGACCAAAGGTCGCCCGACGCCCG
GGCTTTGCCCGGGCGGCCTCAGTGAGCGAGCGAGCGCGCAGCATGTAGAGACTGGGCCTCATGGGCCTTC
CGCCTATCACTGCCCGCTTTCCAGTCGGGAAACCTGTCGTGCCAGCTGCATTAACATGGTCATAGCTGTT
TCCTTGCGTATTGGGCGCTCTCCGCTTCCTCGCTCACTGACTCGCTGCGCTCGGTCGTTCGGGTAAAGCC
TGGGGTGCCTAAATAAAACGAAAGGCCCAGTCTTCCGACTGAGCCTTTCGTTTTATTGAGCAAAAGGCCA
GCAAAAGGCCAGGAACCGTAAAAAGGCCGCGTTGCTGGCGTTTTTCCATAGGCTCCGCCCCCCTGACGAG
CATCACAAAAATCGACGCTCAAGTCAGAGGTGGCGAAACCCGACAGGACTATAAAGATACCAGGCGTTTC
CCCCTGGAAGCTCCCTCGTGCGCTCTCCTGTTCCGACCCTGCCGCTTACCGGATACCTGTCCGCCTTTCT
CCCTTCGGGAAGCGTGGCGCTTTCTCATAGCTCACGCTGTAGGTATCTCAGTTCGGTGTAGGTCGTTCGC
TCCAAGCTGGGCTGTGTGCACGAACCCCCCGTTCAGCCCGACCGCTGCGCCTTATCCGGTAACTATCGTC
TTGAGTCCAACCCGGTAAGACACGACTTATCGCCACTGGCAGCAGCCACTGGTAACAGGATTAGCAGAGC
GAGGTATGTAGGCGGTGCTACAGAGTTCTTGAAGTGGTGGCCTAACTACGGCTACACTAGAAGAACAGTA
TTTGGTATCTGCGCTCTGCTGAAGCCAGTTACCTTCGGAAAAAGAGTTGGTAGCTCTTGATCCGGCAAAC
AAACCACCGCTGGTAGCGGTGGTTTTTTTGTTTGCAAGCAGCAGATTACGCGCAGAAAAAAAGGATCTCA
AGAAGATCCTTTGATCTTTTCTACGGGGTCTGACGCTCAGTGGAACGAAAACTCACGTTAAGGGATTTTG
GTCATGAGATTATCAAAAAGGATCTTCACCTAGATCCTTTTAAATTAAAAATGAAGTTTTAAATCAATCT
AAAGTATATATGAGTAAACTTGGTCTGACAGTTACCAATGCTTAATCAGTGAGGCACCTATCTCAGCGAT
CTGTCTATTTCGTTCATCCATAGTTGCCTGACTCCCCGTCGTGTAGATAACTACGATACGGGAGGGCTTA
CCATCTGGCCCCAGTGCTGCAATGATACCGCGAGAACCACGCTCACCGGCTCCAGATTTATCAGCAATAA
ACCAGCCAGCCGGAAGGGCCGAGCGCAGAAGTGGTCCTGCAACTTTATCCGCCTCCATCCAGTCTATTAA
TTGTTGCCGGGAAGCTAGAGTAAGTAGTTCGCCAGTTAATAGTTTGCGCAACGTTGTTGCCATTGCTACA
GGCATCGTGGTGTCACGCTCGTCGTTTGGTATGGCTTCATTCAGCTCCGGTTCCCAACGATCAAGGCGAG
TTACATGATCCCCCATGTTGTGCAAAAAAGCGGTTAGCTCCTTCGGTCCTCCGATCGTTGTCAGAAGTAA
GTTGGCCGCAGTGTTATCACTCATGGTTATGGCAGCACTGCATAATTCTCTTACTGTCATGCCATCCGTA
AGATGCTTTTCTGTGACTGGTGAGTACTCAACCAAGTCATTCTGAGAATAGTGTATGCGGCGACCGAGTT
GCTCTTGCCCGGCGTCAATACGGGATAATACCGCGCCACATAGCAGAACTTTAAAAGTGCTCATCATTGG
AAAACGTTCTTCGGGGCGAAAACTCTCAAGGATCTTACCGCTGTTGAGATCCAGTTCGATGTAACCCACT
CGTGCACCCAACTGATCTTCAGCATCTTTTACTTTCACCAGCGTTTCTGGGTGAGCAAAAACAGGAAGGC
AAAATGCCGCAAAAAAGGGAATAAGGGCGACACGGAAATGTTGAATACTCATACTCTTCCTTTTTCAATA
TTATTGAAGCATTTATCAGGGTTATTGTCTCATGAGCGGATACATATTTGAAGCTAATAACAGGCCTGCT
GGTAATCGCAGGCCTTTTTATTTGGTGTATTTAGAAAAATAAACAAATAGGGGTTCCGCGCACATTTCCC
CGAAAAGTGCCACCTAAATTGTAAGCGTTAATATTTTGTTAAAATTCGCGTTAAATTTTTGTTAAATCAG
CTCATTTTTTAACCAATAGGCCGAAATCGGCAAAATCCCTTATAAATCAAAAGAATAGACCGAGATAGGG
TTGAGTGGCCGCTACAGGGCGCTCCCATTCGCCATTCAGGCTGCGCAACTGTTGGGAAGGGCGTTTCGGT
GCGGGCCTCTTCGCTATTACGCCAGCTGGCGAAAGGGGGATGTGCTGCAAGGCGATTAAGTTGGGTAACG
CCAGGGTTTTCCCAGTCACGACGTTGTAAAACGACGGCCAGTGAGCGCGACGTAATACGACTCA
Features (pLannotate 1.2.2; 21 found; start..end, strand, type, name):
     43..173     -  repeat_region  AAV2 ITR (fragment): inverted terminal repeat of adeno-associated virus serotype 2 inverted
    192..301     +  enhancer       CMV enhancer (fragment): human cytomegalovirus immediate early enhancer
    555..573     -  misc_feature   MCS (fragment): pBluescript multiple cloning site
    643..854     +  promoter       EF-1α core promoter: core promoter for human elongation factor EF-1α
    855..968     +  intron         EF-1α intron A (fragment): intron upstream of the start codon of human EF-1α
   1594..1797    +  intron         EF-1α intron A: truncated intron upstream of the start codon of human EF-1α
   1818..3247    +  CDS            tdTomato (fragment): tandem dimeric (pseudo-monomeric) derivative of DsRed (Shaner et al., 2004) mammalian codon-optimized
   3689..3741    +  ncRNA          Hammerhead 1: Accession: RF00163 - Hammerhead ribozyme (type I)
   3782..3900    +  ncRNA          5S rRNA: Accession: RF00001 - 5S ribosomal RNA
   3927..3949    +  polyA_signal   bGH poly(A) signal (fragment): bovine growth hormone polyadenylation signal
   3972..4102    +  repeat_region  AAV2 ITR (fragment): inverted terminal repeat of adeno-associated virus serotype 2 inverted
   4137..4184    -  CDS            lacI (fragment): lac repressor; lacI; The lac repressor binds to the lac operator to inhibit transcription in E. coli. This inhibition can be relieved by adding lactose or isopropyl-β-D-thiogalactopyranoside (IPTG).
   4221..4261    -  rep_origin     RSF ori (fragment): Plasmids containing the RSF 1030 origin of replication can be propagated in E. coli cells that contain additional plasmids with compatible origins.
   4283..4326    +  terminator     rrnB T1 terminator: Escherichia coli rrnB; transcription terminator T1 from the E. coli rrnB gene
   4383..4971    -  rep_origin     ori: high-copy-number ColE1/pMB1/pBR322/pUC origin of replication
   5142..6002    -  CDS            AmpR: β-lactamase; bla; confers resistance to ampicillin, carbenicillin, and related antibiotics
   6003..6066    -  promoter       AmpR promoter: bla
   6116..6150    -  promoter       AmpR promoter (fragment): bla
   6176..6307    -  rep_origin     M13 ori (fragment): M13 bacteriophage origin of replication; arrow indicates direction of (+) strand synthesis
   6328..6484    -  CDS            lacZα (fragment): LacZα fragment of β-galactosidase; lacZ fragment
   6493..7       +  promoter       T7 promoter (across the origin): promoter for bacteriophage T7 RNA polymerase
