[The description below was written by a language model from this plasmid's Addgene catalogue record and pLannotate feature annotations shown in this document.]
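Description:
AAV-PB-SRT-tdTomato is an adeno-associated virus transfer plasmid carrying a piggyBac self-reporting transposon (SRT) marked with tdTomato. The catalogue lists the backbone as unknown and the vector type as mammalian expression and "adenoviral", but the name, stated purpose and feature table all point to an AAV vector: two AAV2 inverted terminal repeats flank the payload, providing the cis signals needed for replication and packaging of the intervening DNA into AAV particles. The bacterial portion carries a high-copy ColE1/pUC-type origin and an ampicillin resistance gene. Short annotated fragments of lacZα, an M13 origin, lacI, an RSF origin and a T7 promoter appear to be backbone remnants rather than functional modules.

Between the ITRs, the annotation shows an EF-1α core promoter with intron A sequence driving mammalian codon-optimised tdTomato, which according to the depositor carries a T44A substitution that does not affect function. Downstream lie a hammerhead ribozyme and only a very short fragment of the bGH polyadenylation signal. A short CMV enhancer fragment and a 5S rRNA match are also called, but their role is not stated. The piggyBac terminal repeats that define the transposon are not annotated in the feature table, although unannotated stretches exist on either side of the reporter cassette where they may reside.

In the self-reporting transposon design, reporter transcripts generally read through the transposon end into flanking genomic DNA, so insertion sites can be recovered from RNA. The ribozyme is presumably there to destabilise transcripts from unmobilised copies, though the record does not say so. The associated publication describes a viral toolkit for recording transcription factor–DNA interactions in live mouse tissues. The transposase must be supplied from a separate construct.
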