Addgene plasmid #154889: AAV-PB-SRT-tdTomato
Purpose: piggyBac self-reporting transposon with tdTomato marker in AAV backbone
Depositing lab: Joseph Dougherty & Rob Mitra. Depositing organization: Washington University in Saint Louis. Publication: A viral toolkit for recording transcription factor-DNA interactions in live mouse tissues. Cammack AJ, Moudgil A, Chen J, Vasek MJ, Shabsovich M, McCullough K, Yen A, Lagunas T, Maloney SE, He J, Chen X, Hooda M, Wilkinson MN, Miller TM, Mitra RD, Dougherty JD. Proc Natl Acad Sci U S A. 2020 May 5;117(18):10003-10014. doi: 10.1073/pnas.1918241117. Epub 2020 Apr 16. PubMed 32300008.
Backbone
  Vector backbone: Unknown
  Vector type: Mammalian Expression, Adenoviral
Growth in bacteria
  Bacterial resistance: Ampicillin, 100 μg/mL
  Growth temperature: 37°C
  Growth strain: NEB Stable
  Copy number: High Copy
Gene/Insert
  Gene/Insert name: piggyBac SRT
  Species: Transposon
  Cloning method: Gibson Cloning
Terms and licenses: Academic/Nonprofit Terms; Industry Terms: Not Available to Industry
Depositor comments: Please note there is a single mutation in tdTomato-T44A. Depositor confirms this does not affect plasmid function. Mitra Lab accession number: pRM1648
How to cite: AAV-PB-SRT-tdTomato was a gift from Joseph Dougherty & Rob Mitra (Addgene plasmid # 154889 ; http://n2t.net/addgene:154889 ; RRID:Addgene_154889)
